Addgene plasmid #209046: pLCKOv3
Purpose: (Empty Backbone) Lentiviral backbone for expressing U6 driven SpCas9 sgRNAs with BveI cloning sites, SpCas9 tracrRNAv1 (Dang et al., 2015; PMID: 26671237) and puromycin selection marker
Depositing lab: Thomas Gonatopoulos-Pournatzis. Depositing organization: National Cancer Institute (NCI). Publication: Genome-scale exon perturbation screens uncover exons critical for cell fitness. Xiao MS, Damodaran AP, Kumari B, Dickson E, Xing K, On TA, Parab N, King HE, Perez AR, Guiblet WM, Duncan G, Che A, Chari R, Andresson T, Vidigal JA, Weatheritt RJ, Aregger M, Gonatopoulos-Pournatzis T. Mol Cell. 2024 Jul 11;84(13):2553-2572.e19. doi: 10.1016/j.molcel.2024.05.024. Epub 2024 Jun 24. PubMed 38917794.
Backbone
  Vector backbone: pLCKO
  Backbone manufacturer: Addgene #73311
  Vector type: Mammalian Expression, Lentiviral, CRISPR
  Selectable markers: Puromycin
Growth in bacteria
  Bacterial resistance: Ampicillin, 100 μg/mL
  Growth temperature: 30°C
  Growth strain: NEB Stable
  Copy number: High Copy
Gene/Insert
  Gene/Insert name: None
Terms and licenses: Academic/Nonprofit Terms; Industry Terms: Not Available to Industry
How to cite: pLCKOv3 was a gift from Thomas Gonatopoulos-Pournatzis (Addgene plasmid # 209046 ; http://n2t.net/addgene:209046 ; RRID:Addgene_209046)
