[The description below was written by a language model from this plasmid's Addgene catalogue record and pLannotate feature annotations shown in this document.]
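Description:
pLCKOv3 is an empty lentiviral backbone for CRISPR work in mammalian cells, derived from pLCKO and designed to express single guide RNAs for Streptococcus pyogenes Cas9. No insert is present. Guide sequences are cloned through BveI sites that, according to the record, sit between a human U6 RNA polymerase III promoter and a modified SpCas9 scaffold described as tracrRNAv1. The annotation software calls this scaffold only a partial tracrRNA match, consistent with an altered variant. The plasmid does not encode Cas9, so the nuclease must be supplied separately.

The viral architecture is that of a third-generation, self-inactivating vector. An RSV promoter fused to a truncated HIV-1 5' LTR drives Tat-independent production of the genomic RNA in packaging cells. This is followed by the Ψ packaging signal with a gag fragment, the Rev response element for nuclear export, and a cPPT/CTS that aids nuclear import of the reverse-transcribed genome. Downstream of the sgRNA cassette, a human PGK promoter drives puromycin N-acetyltransferase for selection of transduced cells. A WPRE enhances transcript expression, and the ΔU3 3' LTR inactivates the viral promoter after integration. An SV40 polyadenylation signal and SV40 origin lie outside the LTRs.

In bacteria the plasmid replicates from a high-copy ColE1/pUC-type origin and is selected with ampicillin through β-lactamase. An f1 origin, lac regulatory remnants, and T7 and T3 promoters are carried over from the cloning backbone. The associated publication concerns genome-scale exon perturbation screens, which suggests use for individual guides or pooled lentiviral sgRNA libraries in loss-of-function screening.
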