Features (pLannotate 1.2.2; 27 found; start..end, strand, type, name):
      7..507     +  promoter       hPGK promoter: human phosphoglycerate kinase 1 promoter
    529..1128    +  CDS            PuroR (fragment): puromycin N-acetyltransferase; pac from Streptomyces; confers resistance to puromycin
   1144..1732    +  misc_feature   WPRE: woodchuck hepatitis virus posttranscriptional regulatory element
   1783..1802    +  misc_feature   cPPT/CTS (fragment): central polypurine tract and central termination sequence of HIV-1
   1804..2037    +  LTR            3' LTR (ΔU3): self-inactivating 3' long terminal repeat (LTR) from HIV-1
   2115..2236    +  polyA_signal   SV40 poly(A) signal: SV40 polyadenylation signal
   2276..2411    +  rep_origin     SV40 ori: SV40 origin of replication
   2432..2450    -  promoter       T7 promoter: promoter for bacteriophage T7 RNA polymerase
   2458..2613    +  CDS            lacZα (fragment): LacZα fragment of β-galactosidase; lacZ fragment
   2618..3046    +  rep_origin     f1 ori (sequence partly withheld): f1 bacteriophage origin of replication; arrow indicates direction of (+) strand synthesis
   3099..3203    +  promoter       AmpR promoter: bla
   3204..4064    +  CDS            AmpR: β-lactamase; bla; confers resistance to ampicillin, carbenicillin, and related antibiotics
   4235..4823    +  rep_origin     ori: high-copy-number ColE1/pMB1/pBR322/pUC origin of replication
   5006..5098    +  CDS            lacI (fragment): lac repressor; lacI; The lac repressor binds to the lac operator to inhibit transcription in E. coli. This inhibition can be relieved by adding lactose or isopropyl-β-D-thiogalactopyranoside (IPTG).
   5111..5132    +  protein_bind   CAP binding site: CAP binding activates transcription in the presence of cAMP. E. coli catabolite activator protein
   5147..5177    +  promoter       lac promoter: promoter for the E. coli lac operon
   5185..5201    +  protein_bind   lac operator: The lac repressor binds to the lac operator to inhibit transcription in E. coli. This inhibition can be relieved by adding lactose or isopropyl-β-D-thiogalactopyranoside (IPTG). lac repressor encoded by lacI
   5246..5264    +  promoter       T3 promoter: promoter for bacteriophage T3 RNA polymerase
   5292..5518    +  promoter       RSV promoter: Rous sarcoma virus enhancer/promoter
   5519..5699    +  LTR            5' LTR (truncated): truncated 5' long terminal repeat (LTR) from HIV-1
   5746..5871    +  misc_feature   HIV-1 Ψ: packaging signal of human immunodeficiency virus type 1
   5855..6218    +  CDS            HIV-1 gag (fragment): gag protein from human immunodeficiency virus 1; gag
   6364..6597    +  misc_feature   RRE: The Rev response element (RRE) of HIV-1 allows for Rev-dependent mRNA export from the nucleus to the cytoplasm.
   6974..7000    +  CDS            Rev (fragment): human immunodeficiency virus 1 (HIV-1) Rev protein; rev; enhances nuclear export of unspliced and incompletely spliced viral mRNAs
   7004..7244    +  promoter       U6 promoter: RNA polymerase III promoter for human U6 snRNA
   7303..7370    +  misc_RNA       tracrRNA (fragment): trans-activating CRISPR RNA for the Streptococcus pyogenes CRISPR/Cas9 system
   7418..7535    +  misc_feature   cPPT/CTS: central polypurine tract and central termination sequence of HIV-1
>Addgene plasmid #209046 | pLCKOv3 | addgene full sequence | sequence record 413624 | Addgene NGS Result
CCCGGGTTGCGCCTTTTCCAAGGCAGCCCTGGGTTTGCGCAGGGACGCGGCTGCTCTGGGCGTGGTTCCG
GGAAACGCAGCGGCGCCGACCCTGGGTCTCGCACATTCTTCACGTCCGTTCGCAGCGTCACCCGGATCTT
CGCCGCTACCCTTGTGGGCCCCCCGGCGACGCTTCCTGCTCCGCCCCTAAGTCGGGAAGGTTCCTTGCGG
TTCGCGGCGTGCCGGACGTGACAAACGGAAGCCGCACGTCTCACTAGTACCCTCGCAGACGGACAGCGCC
AGGGAGCAATGGCAGCGCGCCGACCGCGATGGGCTGTGGCCAATAGCGGCTGCTCAGCAGGGCGCGCCGA
GAGCAGCGGCCGGGAAGGGGCGGTGCGGGAGGCGGGGTGTGGGGCGGTAGTGTGGGCCCTGTTCCTGCCC
GCGCGGTGTTCCGCATTCTGCAAGCCTCCGGAGCGCACGTCGGCAGTCGGCTCCCTCGTTGACCGAATCA
CCGACCTCTCTCCCCAGGGGGATCCACCGGAGCTTACCATGACCGAGTACAAGCCCACGGTGCGCCTCGC
CACCCGCGACGACGTCCCCAGGGCCGTACGCACCCTCGCCGCCGCGTTCGCCGACTACCCCGCCACGCGC
CACACCGTCGATCCGGACCGCCACATCGAGCGGGTCACCGAGCTGCAAGAACTCTTCCTCACGCGCGTCG
GGCTCGACATCGGCAAGGTGTGGGTCGCGGACGACGGCGCCGCCGTGGCGGTCTGGACCACGCCGGAGAG
CGTCGAAGCGGGGGCGGTGTTCGCCGAGATCGGCCCGCGCATGGCCGAGTTGAGCGGTTCCCGGCTGGCC
GCGCAGCAACAGATGGAAGGCCTCCTGGCGCCGCACCGGCCCAAGGAGCCCGCGTGGTTCCTGGCCACCG
TCGGCGTCTCGCCCGACCACCAGGGCAAGGGTCTGGGCAGCGCCGTCGTGCTCCCCGGAGTGGAGGCGGC
CGAGCGCGCCGGGGTGCCCGCCTTCCTGGAGACCTCCGCGCCCCGCAACCTCCCCTTCTACGAGCGGCTC
GGCTTCACCGTCACCGCCGACGTCGAGGTGCCCGAAGGACCGCGCACCTGGTGCATGACCCGCAAGCCCG
GTGCCTGAACGCGTTAAGTCGACAATCAACCTCTGGATTACAAAATTTGTGAAAGATTGACTGGTATTCT
TAACTATGTTGCTCCTTTTACGCTATGTGGATACGCTGCTTTAATGCCTTTGTATCATGCTATTGCTTCC
CGTATGGCTTTCATTTTCTCCTCCTTGTATAAATCCTGGTTGCTGTCTCTTTATGAGGAGTTGTGGCCCG
TTGTCAGGCAACGTGGCGTGGTGTGCACTGTGTTTGCTGACGCAACCCCCACTGGTTGGGGCATTGCCAC
CACCTGTCAGCTCCTTTCCGGGACTTTCGCTTTCCCCCTCCCTATTGCCACGGCGGAACTCATCGCCGCC
TGCCTTGCCCGCTGCTGGACAGGGGCTCGGCTGTTGGGCACTGACAATTCCGTGGTGTTGTCGGGGAAAT
CATCGTCCTTTCCTTGGCTGCTCGCCTGTGTTGCCACCTGGATTCTGCGCGGGACGTCCTTCTGCTACGT
CCCTTCGGCCCTCAATCCAGCGGACCTTCCTTCCCGCGGCCTGCTGCCGGCTCTGCGGCCTCTTCCGCGT
CTTCGCCTTCGCCCTCAGACGAGTCGGATCTCCCTTTGGGCCGCCTCCCCGCGTCGACTTTAAGACCAAT
GACTTACAAGGCAGCTGTAGATCTTAGCCACTTTTTAAAAGAAAAGGGGGGACTGGAAGGGCTAATTCAC
TCCCAACGAAGACAAGATCTGCTTTTTGCTTGTACTGGGTCTCTCTGGTTAGACCAGATCTGAGCCTGGG
AGCTCTCTGGCTAACTAGGGAACCCACTGCTTAAGCCTCAATAAAGCTTGCCTTGAGTGCTTCAAGTAGT
GTGTGCCCGTCTGTTGTGTGACTCTGGTAACTAGAGATCCCTCAGACCCTTTTAGTCAGTGTGGAAAATC
TCTAGCAGTACGTATAGTAGTTCATGTCATCTTATTATTCAGTATTTATAACTTGCAAAGAAATGAATAT
CAGAGAGTGAGAGGAACTTGTTTATTGCAGCTTATAATGGTTACAAATAAAGCAATAGCATCACAAATTT
CACAAATAAAGCATTTTTTTCACTGCATTCTAGTTGTGGTTTGTCCAAACTCATCAATGTATCTTATCAT
GTCTGGCTCTAGCTATCCCGCCCCTAACTCCGCCCATCCCGCCCCTAACTCCGCCCAGTTCCGCCCATTC
TCCGCCCCATGGCTGACTAATTTTTTTTATTTATGCAGAGGCCGAGGCCGCCTCGGCCTCTGAGCTATTC
CAGAAGTAGTGAGGAGGCTTTTTTGGAGGCCTAGGGACGTACCCAATTCGCCCTATAGTGAGTCGTATTA
CGCGCGCTCACTGGCCGTCGTTTTACAACGTCGTGACTGGGAAAACCCTGGCGTTACCCAACTTAATCGC
CTTGCAGCACATCCCCCTTTCGCCAGCTGGCGTAATAGCGAAGAGGCCCGCACCGATCGCCCTTCCCAAC
AGTTGCGCAGCCTGAATGGCGAATGGG
[124 nt withheld, positions 2618-2741]
C
[91 nt withheld, positions 2743-2833]
A
[49 nt withheld, positions 2835-2883]
CCTTTGACGTTGGAGTCCACGTTCTTT
[37 nt withheld, positions 2911-2947]
ACCCTATCTCGGTCTATTCTTTTGATTTATAAGGGATTTTGCCGATTTCGGCCTATTGGTTAAAAAATGA
GCTGATTTAACAAAAATTTAACGCGAATTTTAACAAAATATTAACGCTTACAATTTAGGTGGCACTTTTC
GGGGAAATGTGCGCGGAACCCCTATTTGTTTATTTTTCTAAATACATTCAAATATGTATCCGCTCATGAG
ACAATAACCCTGATAAATGCTTCAATAATATTGAAAAAGGAAGAGTATGAGTATTCAACATTTCCGTGTC
GCCCTTATTCCCTTTTTTGCGGCATTTTGCCTTCCTGTTTTTGCTCACCCAGAAACGCTGGTGAAAGTAA
AAGATGCTGAAGATCAGTTGGGTGCACGAGTGGGTTACATCGAACTGGATCTCAACAGCGGTAAGATCCT
TGAGAGTTTTCGCCCCGAAGAACGTTTTCCAATGATGAGCACTTTTAAAGTTCTGCTATGTGGCGCGGTA
TTATCCCGTATTGACGCCGGGCAAGAGCAACTCGGTCGCCGCATACACTATTCTCAGAATGACTTGGTTG
AGTACTCACCAGTCACAGAAAAGCATCTTACGGATGGCATGACAGTAAGAGAATTATGCAGTGCTGCCAT
AACCATGAGTGATAACACTGCGGCCAACTTACTTCTGACAACGATCGGAGGACCGAAGGAGCTAACCGCT
TTTTTGCACAACATGGGGGATCATGTAACTCGCCTTGATCGTTGGGAACCGGAGCTGAATGAAGCCATAC
CAAACGACGAGCGTGACACCACGATGCCTGTAGCAATGGCAACAACGTTGCGCAAACTATTAACTGGCGA
ACTACTTACTCTAGCTTCCCGGCAACAATTAATAGACTGGATGGAGGCGGATAAAGTTGCAGGACCACTT
CTGCGCTCGGCCCTTCCGGCTGGCTGGTTTATTGCTGATAAATCTGGAGCCGGTGAGCGTGGGTCTCGCG
GTATCATTGCAGCACTGGGGCCAGATGGTAAGCCCTCCCGTATCGTAGTTATCTACACGACGGGGAGTCA
GGCAACTATGGATGAACGAAATAGACAGATCGCTGAGATAGGTGCCTCACTGATTAAGCATTGGTAACTG
TCAGACCAAGTTTACTCATATATACTTTAGATTGATTTAAAACTTCATTTTTAATTTAAAAGGATCTAGG
TGAAGATCCTTTTTGATAATCTCATGACCAAAATCCCTTAACGTGAGTTTTCGTTCCACTGAGCGTCAGA
CCCCGTAGAAAAGATCAAAGGATCTTCTTGAGATCCTTTTTTTCTGCGCGTAATCTGCTGCTTGCAAACA
AAAAAACCACCGCTACCAGCGGTGGTTTGTTTGCCGGATCAAGAGCTACCAACTCTTTTTCCGAAGGTAA
CTGGCTTCAGCAGAGCGCAGATACCAAATACTGTTCTTCTAGTGTAGCCGTAGTTAGGCCACCACTTCAA
GAACTCTGTAGCACCGCCTACATACCTCGCTCTGCTAATCCTGTTACCAGTGGCTGCTGCCAGTGGCGAT
AAGTCGTGTCTTACCGGGTTGGACTCAAGACGATAGTTACCGGATAAGGCGCAGCGGTCGGGCTGAACGG
GGGGTTCGTGCACACAGCCCAGCTTGGAGCGAACGACCTACACCGAACTGAGATACCTACAGCGTGAGCT
ATGAGAAAGCGCCACGCTTCCCGAAGGGAGAAAGGCGGACAGGTATCCGGTAAGCGGCAGGGTCGGAACA
GGAGAGCGCACGAGGGAGCTTCCAGGGGGAAACGCCTGGTATCTTTATAGTCCTGTCGGGTTTCGCCACC
TCTGACTTGAGCGTCGATTTTTGTGATGCTCGTCAGGGGGGCGGAGCCTATGGAAAAACGCCAGCAACGC
GGCCTTTTTACGGTTCCTGGCCTTTTGCTGGCCTTTTGCTCACATGTTCTTTCCTGCGTTATCCCCTGAT
TCTGTGGATAACCGTATTACCGCCTTTGAGTGAGCTGATACCGCTCGCCGCAGCCGAACGACCGAGCGCA
GCGAGTCAGTGAGCGAGGAAGCGGAAGAGCGCCCAATACGCAAACCGCCTCTCCCCGCGCGTTGGCCGAT
TCATTAATGCAGCTGGCACGACAGGTTTCCCGACTGGAAAGCGGGCAGTGAGCGCAACGCAATTAATGTG
AGTTAGCTCACTCATTAGGCACCCCAGGCTTTACACTTTATGCTTCCGGCTCGTATGTTGTGTGGAATTG
TGAGCGGATAACAATTTCACACAGGAAACAGCTATGACCATGATTACGCCAAGCGCGCAATTAACCCTCA
CTAAAGGGAACAAAAGCTGGAGCTGCAAGCTTAATGTAGTCTTATGCAATACTCTTGTAGTCTTGCAACA
TGGTAACGATGAGTTAGCAACATGCCTTACAAGGAGAGAAAAAGCACCGTGCATGCCGATTGGTGGAAGT
AAGGTGGTACGATCGTGCCTTATTAGGAAGGCAACAGACGGGTCTGACATGGATTGGACGAACCACTGAA
TTGCCGCATTGCAGAGATATTGTATTTAAGTGCCTAGCTCGATACATAAACGGGTCTCTCTGGTTAGACC
AGATCTGAGCCTGGGAGCTCTCTGGCTAACTAGGGAACCCACTGCTTAAGCCTCAATAAAGCTTGCCTTG
AGTGCTTCAAGTAGTGTGTGCCCGTCTGTTGTGTGACTCTGGTAACTAGAGATCCCTCAGACCCTTTTAG
TCAGTGTGGAAAATCTCTAGCAGTGGCGCCCGAACAGGGACTTGAAAGCGAAAGGGAAACCAGAGGAGCT
CTCTCGACGCAGGACTCGGCTTGCTGAAGCGCGCACGGCAAGAGGCGAGGGGCGGCGACTGGTGAGTACG
CCAAAAATTTTGACTAGCGGAGGCTAGAAGGAGAGAGATGGGTGCGAGAGCGTCAGTATTAAGCGGGGGA
GAATTAGATCGCGATGGGAAAAAATTCGGTTAAGGCCAGGGGGAAAGAAAAAATATAAATTAAAACATAT
AGTATGGGCAAGCAGGGAGCTAGAACGATTCGCAGTTAATCCTGGCCTGTTAGAAACATCAGAAGGCTGT
AGACAAATACTGGGACAGCTACAACCATCCCTTCAGACAGGATCAGAAGAACTTAGATCATTATATAATA
CAGTAGCAACCCTCTATTGTGTGCATCAAAGGATAGAGATAAAAGACACCAAGGAAGCTTTAGACAAGAT
AGAGGAAGAGCAAAACAAAAGTAAGACCACCGCACAGCAAGCGGCCGCTGATCTTCAGACCTGGAGGAGG
AGATATGAGGGACAATTGGAGAAGTGAATTATATAAATATAAAGTAGTAAAAATTGAACCATTAGGAGTA
GCACCCACCAAGGCAAAGAGAAGAGTGGTGCAGAGAGAAAAAAGAGCAGTGGGAATAGGAGCTTTGTTCC
TTGGGTTCTTGGGAGCAGCAGGAAGCACTATGGGCGCAGCGTCAATGACGCTGACGGTACAGGCCAGACA
ATTATTGTCTGGTATAGTGCAGCAGCAGAACAATTTGCTGAGGGCTATTGAGGCGCAACAGCATCTGTTG
CAACTCACAGTCTGGGGCATCAAGCAGCTCCAGGCAAGAATCCTGGCTGTGGAAAGATACCTAAAGGATC
AACAGCTCCTGGGGATTTGGGGTTGCTCTGGAAAACTCATTTGCACCACTGCTGTGCCTTGGAATGCTAG
TTGGAGTAATAAATCTCTGGAACAGATTTGGAATCACACGACCTGGATGGAGTGGGACAGAGAAATTAAC
AATTACACAAGCTTAATACACTCCTTAATTGAAGAATCGCAAAACCAGCAAGAAAAGAATGAACAAGAAT
TATTGGAATTAGATAAATGGGCAAGTTTGTGGAATTGGTTTAACATAACAAATTGGCTGTGGTATATAAA
ATTATTCATAATGATAGTAGGAGGCTTGGTAGGTTTAAGAATAGTTTTTGCTGTACTTTCTATAGTGAAT
AGAGTTAGGCAGGGATATTCACCATTATCGTTTCAGACCCACCTCCCAACCCCGAGGGGACCCAGAGAGG
GCCTATTTCCCATGATTCCTTCATATTTGCATATACGATACAAGGCTGTTAGAGAGATAATTAGAATTAA
TTTGACTGTAAACACAAAGATATTAGTACAAAATACGTGACGTAGAAAGTAATAATTTCTTGGGTAGTTT
GCAGTTTTAAAATTATGTTTTAAAATGGACTATCATATGCTTACCGTAACTTGAAAGTATTTCGATTTCT
TGGCTTTATATATCTTGTGGAAAGGACGAGGTACCGCTCTGCAGGTTTATAGTAAGCACCTGCCTACGTT
TCAGAGCTATGCTGGAAACAGCATAGCAAGTTGAAATAAGGCTAGTCCGTTATCAACTTGAAAAAGTGGC
ACCGAGTCGGTGCTTTTTTGAATTCTAGATCTTGAGACAAATGGCAGTATTCATCCACAATTTTAAAAGA
AAAGGGGGGATTGGGGGGTACAGTGCAGGGGAAAGAATAGTAGACATAATAGCAACAGACATACAAACTA
AAGAATTACAAAAACAAATTACAAAAATTCAAAATTTTCGGGTTTATTACAGGGACAGCAGAGATCCACT
TTGGCGCCGGCTCGAGGGGG
